Addgene plasmid #43335: II-CTCA
Depositing lab: Chad Cowan & Kiran Musunuru. Depositing organization: Harvard University. Publication: A TALEN Genome-Editing System for Generating Human Stem Cell-Based Disease Models. Ding Q, Lee YK, Schaefer EA, Peters DT, Veres A, Kim K, Kuperwasser N, Motola DL, Meissner TB, Hendriks WT, Trevisan M, Gupta RM, Moisan A, Banks E, Friesen M, Schinzel RT, Xia F, Tang A, Xia Y, Figueroa E, Wann A, Ahfeldt T, Daheron L, Zhang F, Rubin LL, Peng LF, Chung RT, Musunuru K, Cowan CA. Cell Stem Cell. 2012 Dec 12. pii: S1934-5909(12)00645-5. doi: 10.1016/j.stem.2012.11.011. PubMed 23246482.
Backbone
  Vector backbone: pCRII-TOPO
  Backbone manufacturer: Invitrogen
  Backbone size w/o insert (bp): 3973
  Vector type: Bacterial Cloning
Growth in bacteria
  Bacterial resistance: Ampicillin and Kanamycin, 100 & 50 μg/mL
  Growth temperature: 37°C
  Growth strain: Top10
  Copy number: High Copy
Gene/Insert
  Gene/Insert name: II-CTCA
  Species: Synthetic
  Insert size (bp): 426
  Cloning method: TOPO Cloning
  Sequencing primers: 5′ T7; 3′ M13-rev
Terms and licenses: Academic/Nonprofit Terms; Industry Terms: Not Available to Industry
How to cite: II-CTCA was a gift from Chad Cowan & Kiran Musunuru (Addgene plasmid # 43335 ; http://n2t.net/addgene:43335 ; RRID:Addgene_43335)
