[The description below was written by a language model from this plasmid's Addgene catalogue record.]
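Description:
II-CTCA is a bacterial cloning plasmid built on the commercial pCRII-TOPO backbone (about 4 kb without insert), carrying a 426 bp synthetic insert introduced by TOPO cloning. It is a high-copy plasmid propagated in E. coli and selectable with both ampicillin and kanamycin, consistent with the dual resistance markers of this TOPO vector family. The insert is flanked by standard priming sites, with T7 used to read in from the 5′ side and M13 reverse from the 3′ side. No feature table is provided, so the exact position and orientation of the insert and the individual backbone elements cannot be confirmed from the record.

The record describes the insert only by its name and as synthetic. The associated publication reports a TALEN genome-editing system for generating human stem cell-based disease models, which suggests that the plasmid belongs to a library of pre-assembled modules for building TALE repeat arrays. On that reading, which is an interpretation of the name and not a recorded fact, "CTCA" would denote the four DNA bases recognised by a block of repeat units, and "II" the position of that block in the ordered assembly. The insert size is roughly what four TALE repeats would occupy. The plasmid has no recorded mammalian promoter, nuclease domain or reporter, so it appears to be a storage and source vector. The module would be taken from it and combined with other blocks in a separate TALEN expression backbone, not used directly in cells.
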