>Addgene plasmid #43335 | II-CTCA | depositor partial sequence | sequence record 58600 | II-CTCA sequence 426 bps
CGTCTCGCTTAACCCCAGAGCAGGTCGTGGCGATCGCAAGCCACGACGGAGGAAAGCAAGCCTTGGAAAC
AGTACAGAGGCTGTTGCCTGTGCTGTGCCAAGCGCACGGACTCACCCCAGAGCAGGTCGTGGCCATTGCC
TCGAATGGAGGGGGCAAACAGGCGTTGGAAACCGTACAACGATTGCTGCCGGTGCTGTGCCAAGCGCACG
GCCTCACCCCAGAGCAGGTCGTGGCGATCGCAAGCCACGACGGAGGAAAGCAAGCCTTGGAAACAGTACA
GAGGCTGTTGCCTGTGCTGTGCCAAGCGCACGGATTAACCCCAGAGCAGGTCGTGGCAATCGCCTCCAAC
ATTGGCGGGAAACAGGCACTCGAGACTGTCCAGCGCCTGCTTCCCGTGCTGTGCCAAGCGCACGGGCTCA
GAGACG
