>Addgene plasmid #43335 | II-CTCA | addgene partial sequence | sequence record 61847 | M13-F20 5'-TGTAAAACGACGGCCAGT-3'
AGGGCGAATTGGGCCCTCTAGATGCATGCTCGAGCGGCCGCCAGTGTGATGGATATCTGCAGAATTCGCC
CTTAGTATCTTTCCTGTGCCCACGTCTCTGAGCCCGTGCGCTTGGCACAGCACGGGAAGCAGGCGCTGGA
CAGTCTCGAGTGCCTGTTTCCCGCCAATGTTGGAGGCGATTGCCACGACCTGCTCTGGGGTTAATCCGTG
CGCTTGGCACAGCACAGGCAACAGCCTCTGTACTGTTTCCAAGGCTTGCTTTCCTCCGTCGTGGCTTGCG
ATCGCCACGACCTGCTCTGGGGTGAGGCCGTGCGCTTGGCACAGCACCGGCAGCAATCGTTGTACGGTTT
CCAACGCCTGTTTGCCCCCTCCATTCGAGGCAATGGCCACGACCTGCTCTGGGGTGAGTCCGTGCGCTTG
GCACAGCACAGGCAACAGCCTCTGTACTGTTTCCAAGGCTTGCTTTCCTCCGTCGTGGCTTGCGATCGCC
ACGACCTGCTCTGGGGTTAAGCGAGACGCGCTAGGACGGCATCTATATAAGGGCGAATTCCAGCACACTG
GCGGCCGTTACTAGTGGATCCGAGCTCGGTACCAAGCTTGGCGTAATCATGGTCATAGCTGTTTCCTGTG
TGAAATTGTTATCCGCTCACAATTCCACACAACATACGAGCCGGAAGCATAAAGTGTAAAGCCTGGGGTG
CCTAATGAGTGAGCTAACTCACATTAATTGCGTTGCGCTCACTGCCCGCTTTCCAGTCGGGAAACCTGTC
GTGCCAGCTGCATTAATGAATCGGCCAACGCGCGGGGAGAGGCGGTTTGCGTATTGGGCGCTCTTCCGCT
TCCTCGCTCACTGACTCGCTGCGCTCGGTCGTTCGGCTGCGGCGAGCGGTATCAGCTCACTCAAAGGCGG
TAATACGGTTATCCACAGAATCAGGGGATAACGCAGGAAGAAATGTGA
